>Addgene plasmid #32270 | TAL030 | depositor full sequence | sequence record 36582 | TAL030 sequence 2827 bps
TCGCGCGTTTCGGTGATGACGGTGAAAACCTCTGACACATGCAGCTCCCGGAGACGGTCACAGCTTGTCT
GTAAGCGGATGCCGGGAGCAGACAAGCCCGTCAGGGCGCGTCAGCGGGTGTTGGCGGGTGTCGGGGCTGG
CTTAACTATGCGGCATCAGAGCAGATTGTACTGAGAGTGCACCATATGCGGTGTGAAATACCGCACAGAT
GCGTAAGGAGAAAATACCGCATCAGGCGCCATTCGCCATTCAGGCTGCGCAACTGTTGGGAAGGGCGATC
GGTGCGGGCCTCTTCGCTATTACGCCAGCTGGCGAAAGGGGGATGTGCTGCAAGGCGATTAAGTTGGGTA
ACGCCAGGGTTTTCCCAGTCACGACGTTGTAAAACGACGGCCAGTGAATTCGAGCTCGGTACCTCGCGAA
TGCATCTAGAGAAGACAACTGACCCCAGACCAGGTAGTCGCAATCGCGTCAAACGGAGGGGGAAAGCAAG
CCCTGGAAACCGTGCAAAGGTTGTTGCCGGTCCTTTGTCAAGACCACGGCCTTAAGAGACCGGATCCCGG
GCCCGTCGACTGCAGAGGCCTGCATGCAAGCTTGGCGTAATCATGGTCATAGCTGTTTCCTGTGTGAAAT
TGTTATCCGCTCACAATTCCACACAACATACGAGCCGGAAGCATAAAGTGTAAAGCCTGGGGTGCCTAAT
GAGTGAGCTAACTCACATTAATTGCGTTGCGCTCACTGCCCGCTTTCCAGTCGGGAAACCTGTCGTGCCA
GCTGCATTAATGAATCGGCCAACGCGCGGGGAGAGGCGGTTTGCGTATTGGGCGCTCTTCCGCTTCCTCG
CTCACTGACTCGCTGCGCTCGGTCGTTCGGCTGCGGCGAGCGGTATCAGCTCACTCAAAGGCGGTAATAC
GGTTATCCACAGAATCAGGGGATAACGCAGGAAAGAACATGTGAGCAAAAGGCCAGCAAAAGGCCAGGAA
CCGTAAAAAGGCCGCGTTGCTGGCGTTTTTCCATAGGCTCCGCCCCCCTGACGAGCATCACAAAAATCGA
CGCTCAAGTCAGAGGTGGCGAAACCCGACAGGACTATAAAGATACCAGGCGTTTCCCCCTGGAAGCTCCC
TCGTGCGCTCTCCTGTTCCGACCCTGCCGCTTACCGGATACCTGTCCGCCTTTCTCCCTTCGGGAAGCGT
GGCGCTTTCTCATAGCTCACGCTGTAGGTATCTCAGTTCGGTGTAGGTCGTTCGCTCCAAGCTGGGCTGT
GTGCACGAACCCCCCGTTCAGCCCGACCGCTGCGCCTTATCCGGTAACTATCGTCTTGAGTCCAACCCGG
TAAGACACGACTTATCGCCACTGGCAGCAGCCACTGGTAACAGGATTAGCAGAGCGAGGTATGTAGGCGG
TGCTACAGAGTTCTTGAAGTGGTGGCCTAACTACGGCTACACTAGAAGAACAGTATTTGGTATCTGCGCT
CTGCTGAAGCCAGTTACCTTCGGAAAAAGAGTTGGTAGCTCTTGATCCGGCAAACAAACCACCGCTGGTA
GCGGTGGTTTTTTTGTTTGCAAGCAGCAGATTACGCGCAGAAAAAAAGGATCTCAAGAAGATCCTTTGAT
CTTTTCTACGGGGTCTGACGCTCAGTGGAACGAAAACTCACGTTAAGGGATTTTGGTCATGAGATTATCA
AAAAGGATCTTCACCTAGATCCTTTTAAATTAAAAATGAAGTTTTAAATCAATCTAAAGTATATATGAGT
AAACTTGGTCTGACAGTTACCAATGCTTAATCAGTGAGGCACCTATCTCAGCGATCTGTCTATTTCGTTC
ATCCATAGTTGCCTGACTCCCCGTCGTGTAGATAACTACGATACGGGAGGGCTTACCATCTGGCCCCAGT
GCTGCAATGATACCGCGAGAGCCACGCTCACCGGCTCCAGATTTATCAGCAATAAACCAGCCAGCCGGAA
GGGCCGAGCGCAGAAGTGGTCCTGCAACTTTATCCGCCTCCATCCAGTCTATTAATTGTTGCCGGGAAGC
TAGAGTAAGTAGTTCGCCAGTTAATAGTTTGCGCAACGTTGTTGCCATTGCTACAGGCATCGTGGTGTCA
CGCTCGTCGTTTGGTATGGCTTCATTCAGCTCCGGTTCCCAACGATCAAGGCGAGTTACATGATCCCCCA
TGTTGTGCAAAAAAGCGGTTAGCTCCTTCGGTCCTCCGATCGTTGTCAGAAGTAAGTTGGCCGCAGTGTT
ATCACTCATGGTTATGGCAGCACTGCATAATTCTCTTACTGTCATGCCATCCGTAAGATGCTTTTCTGTG
ACTGGTGAGTACTCAACCAAGTCATTCTGAGAATAGTGTATGCGGCGACCGAGTTGCTCTTGCCCGGCGT
CAATACGGGATAATACCGCGCCACATAGCAGAACTTTAAAAGTGCTCATCATTGGAAAACGTTCTTCGGG
GCGAAAACTCTCAAGGATCTTACCGCTGTTGAGATCCAGTTCGATGTAACCCACTCGTGCACCCAACTGA
TCTTCAGCATCTTTTACTTTCACCAGCGTTTCTGGGTGAGCAAAAACAGGAAGGCAAAATGCCGCAAAAA
AGGGAATAAGGGCGACACGGAAATGTTGAATACTCATACTCTTCCTTTTTCAATATTATTGAAGCATTTA
TCAGGGTTATTGTCTCATGAGCGGATACATATTTGAATGTATTTAGAAAAATAAACAAATAGGGGTTCCG
CGCACATTTCCCCGAAAAGTGCCACCTGACGTCTAAGAAACCATTATTATCATGACATTAACCTATAAAA
ATAGGCGTATCACGAGGCCCTTTCGTC
Features (pLannotate 1.2.2; 10 found; start..end, strand, type, name):
    137..236     +  misc_feature   bom (fragment): basis of mobility region from pBR322
    242..399     -  CDS            lacZα (fragment): LacZα fragment of β-galactosidase; lacZ fragment
    630..646     -  protein_bind   lac operator: The lac repressor binds to the lac operator to inhibit transcription in E. coli. This inhibition can be relieved by adding lactose or isopropyl-β-D-thiogalactopyranoside (IPTG). lac repressor encoded by lacI
    654..684     -  promoter       lac promoter: promoter for the E. coli lac operon
    699..720     -  protein_bind   CAP binding site: CAP binding activates transcription in the presence of cAMP. E. coli catabolite activator protein
    733..825     -  CDS            lacI (fragment): lac repressor; lacI; The lac repressor binds to the lac operator to inhibit transcription in E. coli. This inhibition can be relieved by adding lactose or isopropyl-β-D-thiogalactopyranoside (IPTG).
   1008..1596    -  rep_origin     ori: high-copy-number ColE1/pMB1/pBR322/pUC origin of replication
   1767..2627    -  CDS            AmpR: β-lactamase; bla; confers resistance to ampicillin, carbenicillin, and related antibiotics
   2628..2732    -  promoter       AmpR promoter: bla
   2827..35      +  CDS            rop (fragment) (across the origin): Rop protein, which maintains plasmids at low copy number; rop
