[The description below was written by a language model from this plasmid's Addgene catalogue record and pLannotate feature annotations shown in this document.]
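Description:
TAL030 is a small bacterial cloning plasmid that archives a single TAL effector repeat module, one of a set of building blocks used to assemble engineered TALE nucleases (TALENs). The backbone is pUC57-ΔBsaI, a pUC57 derivative carrying a silent valine codon change that removes an otherwise competing BsaI site; the recorded position of this change falls within the span annotated as the ampicillin resistance gene. Eliminating that site presumably leaves BsaI free for use as a type IIS enzyme during module assembly. The plasmid is propagated in E. coli from a high-copy ColE1/pUC-type origin and selected with ampicillin through the β-lactamase gene and its native promoter.

The insert is only 119 bp against a 2,708 bp backbone, matching the 2,827 nt full sequence. Its alternative names mark it as an ε-type unit carrying the NG repeat-variable residues, which specify recognition of thymine in the target DNA. It was cloned between a BbsI site, destroyed in the process, and a BamHI site that remains intact. The automated feature table does not annotate the repeat itself. It picks up only backbone elements: the lac promoter, operator and CAP binding site, a lacZα fragment interrupted by the cloning region, and short fragments matching lacI, rop and bom that are vector remnants rather than functional genes.

There is no eukaryotic promoter, nuclease domain or expression cassette here, so the plasmid is not a functional TALEN on its own. It supplies one repeat for stepwise restriction and ligation assembly into longer DNA-binding arrays. The associated work used such arrays for targeted gene disruption in somatic zebrafish cells.
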