Addgene plasmid #32270: TAL030
Depositing lab: Keith Joung. Depositing organization: Massachusetts General Hospital. Publication: Targeted gene disruption in somatic zebrafish cells using engineered TALENs. Sander JD, Cade L, Khayter C, Reyon D, Peterson RT, Joung JK, Yeh JR. Nat Biotechnol. 2011 Aug 5;29(8):697-8. doi: 10.1038/nbt.1934. PubMed 21822241.
Backbone
  Vector backbone: pUC57-ΔBsaI
  Backbone size w/o insert (bp): 2708
  Modifications to backbone: Silent valine mutation (C->G) at position 1794 to destroy alternate BsaI restriction site in pUC57
Growth in bacteria
  Bacterial resistance: Ampicillin, 100 μg/mL
  Growth temperature: 37°C
  Growth strain: XL1 Blue
  Copy number: High Copy
Gene/Insert
  Gene/Insert name: TAL030 (alt names: D (Type I - T/NG); ε / SNG / T)
  Insert size (bp): 119
  Cloning method: Restriction Enzyme; 5′ cloning site BbsI (destroyed during cloning); 3′ cloning site BamHI (not destroyed)
  Sequencing primers: 5′ OK163 (5'-CGCCAGGGTTTTCCCAGTCACGAC-3')
Terms and licenses: Academic/Nonprofit Terms; Industry Terms: Not Available to Industry
How to cite: TAL030 was a gift from Keith Joung (Addgene plasmid # 32270 ; http://n2t.net/addgene:32270 ; RRID:Addgene_32270)
