>Addgene plasmid #32270 | TAL030 | addgene partial sequence | sequence record 37803 | LacZ-F2 5'-cctcttcgctattacgccag-3'
ACGCCAGGGTTTTCCCAGTCACGACGTTGTAAAACGACGGCCAGTGAATTCGAGCTCGGTACCTCGCGAA
TGCATCTAGAGAAGACAACTGACCCCAGACCAGGTAGTCGCAATCGCGTCAAACGGAGGGGGAAAGCAAG
CCCTGGAAACCGTGCAAAGGTTGTTGCCGGTCCTTTGTCAAGACCACGGCCTTAAGAGACCGGATCCCGG
GCCCGTCGACTGCAGAGGCCTGCATGCAAGCTTGGCGTAATCATGGTCATAGCTGTTTCCTGTGTGAAAT
TGTTATCCGCTCACAATTCCACACAACATACGAGCCGGAAGCATAAAGTGTAAAGCCTGGGGTGCCTAAT
GAGTGAGCTAACTCACATTAATTGCGTTGCGCTCACTGCCCGCTTTCCAGTCGGGAAACCTGTCGTGCCA
GCTGCATTAATGAATCGGCCAACGCGCGGGGAGAGGCGGTTTGCGTATTGGGCGCTCTTCCGCTTCCTCG
CTCACTGACTCGCTGCGCTCGGTCGTTCGGCTGCGGCGAGCGGTATCAGCTCACTCAAAGGCGGTAATAC
GGTTATCCACAGAATCAGGGGATAACGCAGGAAAGAACATGTGAGCAAAAGGCCAGCAAAAGGCCAGGAA
CCGTAAAAAGGCCGCGTTGCTGGCGTTTTTCCATAGGCTCCGCCCCCCTGACGAGCATCACAAAAATCGA
CGCTCAAGTCAGAGGTGGCGAAACCCGACAGGACTATAAAGATACCAGGCGTTTCCCCCTGGAAGCTCCC
TCGTGCGCTCTCCTGTTCCGACCCTGCCGCTTACCGGATACCTGTCCGCCTTTCTCCCTTCGGGAAGCGT
GGCGCTTTCTCATAGCTCACGCTGTA
